Addgene plasmid #23404: pDONR223-MARK2
Depositing lab: William Hahn & David Root. Depositing organization: Dana-Farber Cancer Institute. Publication: COT drives resistance to RAF inhibition through MAP kinase pathway reactivation. Johannessen CM, Boehm JS, Kim SY, Thomas SR, Wardwell L, Johnson LA, Emery CM, Stransky N, Cogdill AP, Barretina J, Caponigro G, Hieronymus H, Murray RR, Salehi-Ashtiani K, Hill DE, Vidal M, Zhao JJ, Yang X, Alkan O, Kim S, Harris JL, Wilson CJ, Myer VE, Finan PM, Root DE, Roberts TM, Golub T, Flaherty KT, Dummer R, Weber BL, Sellers WR, Schlegel R, Wargo JA, Hahn WC, Garraway LA. Nature. 2010 Dec 16;468(7326):968-72. doi: 10.1038/nature09627 PubMed 21107320.
Backbone
  Vector backbone: pDONR223
  Backbone manufacturer: Invitrogen
  Backbone size w/o insert (bp): 5005
  Vector type: Gateway Donor vector
Growth in bacteria
  Bacterial resistance: Spectinomycin, 50 μg/mL
  Growth temperature: 37°C
  Growth strain: DH5alpha
  Copy number: High Copy
Gene/Insert
  Gene/Insert name: MARK2 (alt name: MAP/microtubule affinity-regulating kinase 2)
  Species: H. sapiens (human)
  Mutation: aa1-399
  Entrez Gene: MARK2 (a.k.a. EMK-1, EMK1, PAR-1, Par-1b, Par1b)
  Cloning method: Gateway Cloning
  Sequencing primers: 5′ M13pUC-fwd; 3′ M13rev
Terms and licenses: Academic/Nonprofit Terms; Industry Terms: Not Available to Industry
Depositor comments: A set of 4 custom lentiviral vectors is available ( pLX301 (http://www.addgene.org/25895/) , pLX302 (http://www.addgene.org/25896/) , pLX303 (http://www.addgene.org/25897/) , pLX304 (http://www.addgene.org/25890/) ) to be used to express these ORFs in mammalian cells. These plasmids are not included in the kit and must be ordered separately.
How to cite: pDONR223-MARK2 was a gift from William Hahn & David Root (Addgene plasmid # 23404 ; http://n2t.net/addgene:23404 ; RRID:Addgene_23404)
