[The description below was written by a language model from this plasmid's Addgene catalogue record.]
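Description:
pDONR223-MARK2 is a Gateway entry-type clone built in the pDONR223 donor backbone (Invitrogen; about 5 kb without insert). It carries an open reading frame from human MARK2, the MAP/microtubule affinity-regulating kinase 2, also known as EMK1 or Par-1b. The record notes that the insert covers amino acids 1–399, so it is a truncated N-terminal portion of the protein rather than the full-length coding sequence. The plasmid is maintained in E. coli at high copy number under spectinomycin selection. No feature table is provided, so the origin of replication and the exact recombination sites are not itemised. Because the ORF was introduced by Gateway cloning into a donor vector, it would normally be flanked by attL sites. M13 forward and reverse primer sites on either side of the insert are listed for sequence verification.

As a donor/entry clone, the plasmid has no recorded promoter for expression in eukaryotic cells, and no tags or reporters are listed. It serves as a shuttle source from which the MARK2 fragment can be moved by LR recombination into destination vectors of choice. The depositor comments point to a set of custom lentiviral destination vectors (pLX301 to pLX304), obtained separately, for expressing these ORFs in mammalian cells. The comments also indicate that the clone belongs to a larger ORF kit. The associated publication concerns resistance to RAF inhibition through MAP kinase pathway reactivation, which is consistent with use in kinase ORF overexpression screens. The record does not describe a specific finding for this particular MARK2 clone.
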