>Addgene plasmid #23404 | pDONR223-MARK2 | depositor partial sequence | sequence record 10953 | Author sequence, M13pUC-fwd
ACGGATTTATTTTGACTGATAGTGACCTGTTCGTTGCAACAAATTGATGAGCAATGCTTTTTTATAATGC
CAACTTTGTACAAAAAAGTTGGCACCATGTCCAGCGCTCGGACCCCCCTACCCACGCTGAACGAGAGGGA
CACGGAGCAGCCCACCTTGGGACACCTTGACTCCAAGCCCAGCAGTAAGTCCAACATGATTCGGGGCCGC
AACTCAGCCACCTCTGCTGATGAGCAGCCCCACATTGGAAACTACCGGCTCCTCAAGACCATTGGCAAGG
GTAATTTTGCCAAGGTGAAGTTGGCCCGACACATCCTGACTGGGAAAGAGGTAGCTGTGAAGATCATTGA
CAAGACTCAACTGAACTCCTCCAGCCTCCAGAAACTATTCCGCGAAGTAAGAATAATGAAGGTTTTGAAT
CATCCCAACATAGTTAAATTATTTGAAGTGATTGAGACTGAGAAAACGCTCTACCTTGTCATGGAGTACG
CTAGTGGCGGAGAGGTATTTGATTACCTAGTGGCTCATGGCAGGATGAAAGAAAAAGAGGCTCGAGCCAA
ATTCCGCCAGATAGTGTCTGCTGTGCAGTACTGTCACCAGAAGTTTATTGTCCATAGAGACTTAAAGGCA
GAAAACCTGCTCTTGGATGCTGATATGAACATCAAGATTGCAGACTTTGGCTTCAGCAATGAATTCACCT
TTGGGAACAAGCTGGACACCTTCTGTGGCAGTCCCCCTTATGCTGCCCCAGAACTCTTCCAGGGCAAAAA
ATATGATGGACCCGAGGTGGATGTGTGGAGCCTAGGAGTTATCCTCTATACACTGGTCAGCGGATCCCTG
CCTTTTGATGGACAGAACCTCAAGGAGCTGCGGGAACGGGTACTTGAGGGAAAATACCGTATTCCAT
