>Addgene plasmid #23404 | pDONR223-MARK2 | addgene partial sequence | sequence record 29204 | 23404 with M13pUC-fwd
TAATGATTTTATTTTGACTGATAGTGACCTGTTCGTTGCAACAAATTGATGAGCAATGCTTTTTTATAAT
GCCAACTTTGTACAAAAAAGTTGGCACCATGTCCAGCGCTCGGACCCCCCTACCCACGCTGAACGAGAGG
GACACGGAGCAGCCCACCTTGGGACACCTTGACTCCAAGCCCAGCAGTAAGTCCAACATGATTCGGGGCC
GCAACTCAGCCACCTCTGCTGATGAGCAGCCCCACATTGGAAACTACCGGCTCCTCAAGACCATTGGCAA
GGGTAATTTTGCCAAGGTGAAGTTGGCCCGACACATCCTGACTGGGAAAGAGGTAGCTGTGAAGATCATT
GACAAGACTCAACTGAACTCCTCCAGCCTCCAGAAACTATTCCGCGAAGTAAGAATAATGAAGGTTTTGA
ATCATCCCAACATAGTTAAATTATTTGAAGTGATTGAGACTGAGAAAACGCTCTACCTTGTCATGGAGTA
CGCTAGTGGCGGAGAGGTATTTGATTACCTAGTGGCTCATGGCAGGATGAAAGAAAAAGAGGCTCGAGCC
AAATTCCGCCAGATAGTGTCTGCTGTGCAGTACTGTCACCAGAAGTTTATTGTC
