>Addgene plasmid #23404 | pDONR223-MARK2 | depositor partial sequence | sequence record 46455 | Author sequence, M13-rev
CTGGATCAGCTGGATGGCAATAATGATTTTATTTTGACTGATAGTGACCTGTTCGTTGCAACAAATTGAT
AAGCAATGCTTTCTTATAATGCCAACTTTGTACAAGAAAGTTGGCAAAAGCTTCAGCTCGTTGGCTATTT
TGGAGGCAATGTTTTTGAAGGCCATGGAGGTGCCCGATATCCGCTTAAATCGAACCCCGTTGAGAGAGAG
CCGCGGCAGTTTGCACACCTCCATCTCCCACTGCACGAAGTCCTCGTGGCCCGGCGTGCCGTGCATGCAC
AGCAGCATGTACTTCTCATGCAGCTCGCTCTGGCAGCTGTTCGCGTCCAGCACCTTGCGGATCTCCCGCA
TCATCTCGTTGGGCTCCATGGAGCTCGTGGTCTTCATACTCCACGTGAAGCGGAGGGAGCGGGGCTTGGC
CTCCCGAAATTCTTCCTTTTCTTTGTCGTTGCCGCCACTGCCCACCACGTGAGGTCTGAGCGTCTCCACT
CGGTCTTTGCTTTCAGGTTCATTCAGGTTCCTGCGTACAAACTTGGAGGTGAACTTGCTGAAGATGCTCC
CAGAGGCCCCCCGCCGGCCCTGGCTGTGGCCAGAGGGAGAGGCTGGGGTCACACCGTAGGGCAAATTCTG
CTGGTCCCGCACCTGTCGGAGCTGCCCAGCATGGAAGGTGCTTCGGCTGGACACACCCCGGGGGAAGTTA
GTTCGGTCTGGGGCTCCACCACTGCTGCTGATGTTGTGGGCGGATGGGGAGGCAACAGGGACACGCTGGG
GGGCTGTGCTGTCTTTGCCATTCTGGATGGAGGCCTGGCCGAGGCTGGCCCGCTCCAAAAGTGGGGAATT
CCTGCTTCGATTTGTGCTGGTGGAGAGGACGCTGTTCGTGGAGGGGGTT
