>Addgene plasmid #23404 | pDONR223-MARK2 | addgene partial sequence | sequence record 112031 | MARK2i-F 5'-AACCTCAAGGAGCTGCGGGAAC-3'
CATTCTACATGTCCACGGACTGTGAAAACCTGCTTAAGAAATTTCTCATTCTTAATCCCAGCAAGAGAGG
CACTTTAGAGCAAATCATGAAAGATCGATGGATGAATGTGGGTCACGAAGATGATGAACTAAAGCCTTAC
GTGGAGCCACTCCCTGACTACAAGGACCCCCGGCGGACAGAGCTGATGGTGTCCATGGGTTATACACGGG
AAGAGATCCAGGACTCGCTGGTGGGCCAGAGATACAACGAGGTGATGGCCACCTATCTGCTCCTGGGCTA
CAAGAGCTCCGAGCTGGAAGGCGACACCATCACCCTGAAACCCCGGCCTTCAGCTGATCTGACCAATAGC
AGCGCCCCATCCCCATCCCACAAGGTACAGCGCAGCGTGTCGGCCAATCCCAAGCAGCGGCGCTTCAGCG
ACCAGGCTGGTCCTGCCATTCCCACCTCTAATTCTTACTCTAAGAAGACTCAGAGTAACAACGCAGAATA
AGCGGCCTGAGGAGGACCGGGAGTCAGGGCGGAAAGCCAGCAGCACAGCCAAGGTGCCTGCCAGCCCCCT
GCCCGGTCTGGAGAGGAAGAAGACCACCCCAACCCCCTCCACGAACAGCGTCCTCTCCACCAGCACAAAT
CGAAGCAGGAATTCCCCACTTTTGGAGCGGGCCAGCCTCGGCCAGGCCTCCATCCAGAATGGCAAAGACA
GCACAGCCCCCCAGCGTGTCCCTGTTGCCTCCCCATCCGCCCACAACATCAGCAGCAGTGGTGGAGCCCC
AGACCGAACTAACTTCCCCCGGGGTGTGTCCAGCCGAAGCACCTTCCATGCTGGGCAGCTCCGACAGGTG
CGG
